>Addgene plasmid #229281 | pXTK044 [Con-Pro_ipxC-Xantho_PartType5] | addgene full sequence | sequence record 464674 | Addgene NGS Result
TTGAGATCCTTTTTTTCTGCGCGTAATCTGCTGCTTGCAAACAAAAAAACCACCGCTACCAGCGGTGGTT
TGTTTGCCGGATCAAGAGCTACCAACTCTTTTTCCGAAGGTAACTGGCTTCAGCAGAGCGCAGATACCAA
ATACTGTTCTTCTAGTGTAGCCGTAGTTAGGCCACCACTTCAAGAACTCTGTAGCACCGCCTACATACCT
CGCTCTGCTAATCCTGTTACCAGTGGCTGCTGCCAGTGGCGATAAGTCGTGTCTTACCGGGTTGGACTCA
AGACGATAGTTACCGGATAAGGCGCAGCGGTCGGGCTGAACGGGGGGTTCGTGCACACAGCCCAGCTTGG
AGCGAACGACCTACACCGAACTGAGATACCTACAGCGTGAGCTATGAGAAAGCGCCACGCTTCCCGAAGG
GAGAAAGGCGGACAGGTATCCGGTAAGCGGCAGGGTCGGAACAGGAGAGCGCACGAGGGAGCTTCCAGGG
GGAAACGCCTGGTATCTTTATAGTCCTGTCGGGTTTCGCCACCTCTGACTTGAGCGTCGATTTTTGTGAT
GCTCGTCAGGGGGGCGGAGCCTATGGAAAAACGCCAGCAACGCGAGTCGGTCTCTAACGAAGCAAGCGTG
ATTTGGCGTCACCCCCCGTGACGACTAGGGTGCACCCATCCTGAGGGACCGACTCGCCGACCGTGTTGAC
AATTTCTTTGTACAACCGGGGCGAAAGTTGGGACCCAAGGTGAAGGTTTGAGGGAAGGAGTGCGGCAAGC
GGGACACACCCGTTAGCCGGAAACTTCCCCGAAACGGGACGCACCAAAGTATGTGAGACCAGAGTAGCCC
GCCTAATGAGCGGGCTTTTTTTTAATTCCCCTATTTGTTTATTTTTCTAAATACATTCAAATATGTATCC
GCTCATGAGACAATAACCCTGATAAATGCTTCAATAATATTGAAAAAGGAAGAGTATGAGCATTCAGCAT
TTTCGTGTGGCGCTGATTCCGTTTTTTGCGGCGTTTTGCCTGCCGGTGTTTGCGCATCCGGAAACCCTGG
TGAAAGTGAAAGATGCGGAAGATCAACTGGGTGCGCGCGTGGGCTATATTGAACTGGATCTGAACAGCGG
CAAAATTCTGGAATCTTTTCGTCCGGAAGAACGTTTTCCGATGATGAGCACCTTTAAAGTGCTGCTGTGC
GGTGCGGTTCTGAGCCGTGTGGATGCGGGCCAGGAACAACTGGGCCGTCGTATTCATTATAGCCAGAACG
ATCTGGTGGAATATAGCCCGGTGACCGAAAAACATCTGACCGATGGCATGACCGTGCGTGAACTGTGCAG
CGCGGCGATTACCATGAGCGATAACACCGCGGCGAACCTGCTGCTGACGACCATTGGCGGTCCGAAAGAA
CTGACCGCGTTTCTGCATAACATGGGCGATCATGTGACCCGTCTGGATCGTTGGGAACCGGAACTGAACG
AAGCGATTCCGAACGATGAACGTGATACCACCATGCCGGCAGCAATGGCGACCACCCTGCGTAAACTGCT
GACGGGTGAGCTGCTGACCCTGGCAAGCCGCCAGCAACTGATTGATTGGATGGAAGCGGATAAAGTGGCG
GGTCCGCTGCTGCGTAGCGCGCTGCCGGCTGGCTGGTTTATTGCGGATAAAAGCGGTGCGGGCGAACGTG
GCAGCCGTGGCATTATTGCGGCGCTGGGCCCGGATGGTAAACCGAGCCGTATTGTGGTGATTTATACCAC
CGGCAGCCAGGCGACGATGGATGAACGTAACCGTCAGATTGCGGAAATTGGCGCGAGCCTGATTAAACAT
TGGTAAACCGATACAATTAAAGGCTCCTTTTGGAGCCTTTTTTTTTGGACGACCCTTGTCAGATCAAAGG
ATCTTC
Features (pLannotate 1.2.2; 4 found; start..end, strand, type, name):
      1..589     +  rep_origin     ori: high-copy-number ColE1/pMB1/pBR322/pUC origin of replication
    874..965     +  promoter       AmpR promoter: bla
    966..1823    +  CDS            bla: BLAT_ECOLX - Experimental evidence at protein level: Swiss-Prot protein existence level 1. TEM-type are the most prevalent beta-lactamases in enterobacteria; they hydrolyze the beta-lactam bond in susceptible beta-lactam antibiotics, thus conferring resistance to penicillins and cephalosporins. TEM-3 and TEM-4 are capable of hydrolyzing cefotaxime and ceftazidime. TEM-5 is capable of hydrolyzing ceftazidime. TEM-6 is capable of hydrolyzing ceftazidime and aztreonam. TEM-8/CAZ-2, TEM- 16/CAZ-7 and TEM-24/CAZ-6 are markedly active against ceftazidime. IRT- 4 shows resistance to beta-lactamase in
   1830..1869    +  terminator     fd terminator: central terminator from bacteriophage fd (Otsuka and Kunisawa, 1982)
