[The description below was written by a language model from this plasmid's Addgene catalogue record and pLannotate feature annotations shown in this document.]
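Description:
pXTK044 [Con-Pro_ipxC-Xantho_PartType5] is a small (about 1.9 kb) Golden Gate part plasmid from the XanthoMoClo modular cloning toolkit, which was developed for genetic engineering of the genera Xanthobacter and Roseixanthobacter. It is built on the pXTK backbone, classed as a bacterial expression vector, and is maintained in E. coli cloning strains such as DH5alpha. The annotated backbone is minimal: a ColE1/pMB1/pUC-type origin of replication, the bla (TEM beta-lactamase) gene driven by its own AmpR promoter for ampicillin selection, and a bacteriophage fd terminator immediately downstream of bla. The catalogue entry lists the plasmid as low copy, whereas the automated annotation labels the origin as a high-copy type. The record does not resolve this discrepancy.

The payload is the ipxC promoter from Xanthobacter flavus GJ10, described as a constitutive promoter and formatted as a "Part Type 5" module in the toolkit's assembly hierarchy. The feature table does not annotate the promoter. By elimination it probably sits in the unannotated stretch of roughly 280 nt between the origin and the AmpR promoter, but this is an inference rather than a recorded coordinate. The Type IIS restriction sites and overhangs that would release the part are also not annotated, and the cloning sites are recorded as unknown. As a part plasmid, it is not meant to express anything on its own. It serves as a sequence-verified source of a native constitutive promoter that can be combined with other toolkit parts in Golden Gate reactions to build larger constructs for Xanthobacter hosts. The record does not state what a Type 5 position is specifically used for within those assemblies.
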