Addgene plasmid #229281: pXTK044 [Con-Pro_ipxC-Xantho_PartType5]
Purpose: XanthoMoClo Golden Gate Part Plasmid for cloning, contains Constitutive-Promoter_ipxC-Xantho_PartType5
Depositing lab: Michael Springer. Depositing organization: Harvard Medical School. Publication: XanthoMoClo horizontal line A Robust Modular Cloning Genetic Toolkit for the Genera Xanthobacter and Roseixanthobacter. Soltysiak MPM, Ory ALH, Lee AD, Christophersen CE, Jalihal AP, Springer M. ACS Synth Biol. 2025 Apr 18;14(4):1173-1190. doi: 10.1021/acssynbio.4c00806. Epub 2025 Mar 13. PubMed 40080684.
Backbone
  Vector backbone: pXTK
  Vector type: Bacterial Expression
Growth in bacteria
  Bacterial resistance: Ampicillin, 100 μg/mL
  Growth temperature: 37°C
  Growth strain: DH5alpha
  Copy number: Low Copy
Gene/Insert
  Gene/Insert name: ipxC Promoter (Xanthobacter flavus GJ10) (alt name: Constitutive-Promoter_ipxC-Xantho_PartType5)
  Species: Xanthobacter flavus GJ10
  Cloning method: Restriction Enzyme; 5′ cloning site unknown (unknown if destroyed)
Terms and licenses: Academic/Nonprofit Terms; Industry Terms: Not Available to Industry
How to cite: pXTK044 [Con-Pro_ipxC-Xantho_PartType5] was a gift from Michael Springer (Addgene plasmid # 229281 ; http://n2t.net/addgene:229281 ; RRID:Addgene_229281)
